>Addgene plasmid #24926 | MSCVhygro-F-Ezh2 | addgene full sequence | sequence record 166316 | Addgene NGS Result
GGCCAGACTGTTACCACTCCCTTAAGTTTGACCTTAGGTCACTGGAAAGATGTCGAGCGGATCGCTCACA
ACCAGTCGGTAGATGTCAAGAAGAGACGTTGGGTTACCTTCTGCTCTGCAGAATGGCCAACCTTTAACGT
CGGATGGCCGCGAGACGGCACCTTTAACCGAGACCTCATCACCCAGGTTAAGATCAAGGTCTTTTCACCT
GGCCCGCATGGACACCCAGACCAGGTCCCCTACATCGTGACCTGGGAAGCCTTGGCTTTTGACCCCCCTC
CCTGGGTCAAGCCCTTTGTACACCCTAAGCCTCCGCCTCCTCTTCCTCCATCCGCCCCGTCTCTCCCCCT
TGAACCTCCTCGTTCGACCCCGCCTCGATCCTCCCTTTATCCAGCCCTCACTCCTTCTCTAGGCGCCGGA
ATTAGATCCTGGCCACCATGGACTACAAGGACGACGATGACAAGATGGGCCAGACTGGGAAGAAATCTGA
GAAGGGACCGGTTTGTTGGCGGAAGCGTGTAAAATCAGAGTACATGAGACTGAGACAGCTCAAGAGGTTC
AGAAGAGCTGATGAAGTAAAGACTATGTTTAGTTCCAATCGTCAGAAAATTTTGGAAAGAACTGAAACCT
TAAACCAAGAGTGGAAGCAGCGGAGGATACAGCCTGTGCACATCATGACTTCTGTGAGCTCATTGCGCGG
GACTAGGGAGTGTTCAGTCACCAGTGACTTGGATTTTCCAGCACAAGTCATCCCGTTAAAGACCCTGAAT
GCAGTCGCCTCGGTGCCTATAATGTACTCTTGGTCGCCCTTACAACAGAATTTTATGGTGGAAGACGAAA
CTGTCTTACATAACATTCCTTACATGGGGGATGAAGTTCTGGATCAGGACGGCACTTTCATTGAAGAACT
AATAAAAAATTATGATGGAAAAGTGCATGGTGACAGAGAATGTGGATTTATAAATGATGAAATTTTTGTG
GAGTTGGTAAATGCTCTTGGTCAATATAATGATGATGATGATGACGATGATGGAGATGATCCAGATGAAA
GAGAAGAAAAACAGAAAGATCTAGAGGATAATCGAGATGATAAAGAAACTTGCCCACCTCGGAAATTTCC
TGCTGATAAAATATTTGAAGCCATTTCCTCAATGTTTCCAGATAAGGGCACCGCAGAAGAACTGAAGGAA
AAATATAAAGAACTCACGGAGCAGCAGCTCCCAGGTGCTCTGCCTCCTGAATGTACTCCAAACATCGATG
GACCAAATGCCAAATCTGTTCAGAGGGAGCAAAGCTTGCATTCATTTCATACGCTCTTCTGTCGACGATG
TTTTAAGTATGACTGCTTCCTACATCCCTTCCATGCAACACCCAACACATATAAGAGGAAGAACACAGAA
ACAGCTTTGGACAACAAGCCTTGTGGACCACAGTGTTACCAGCATCTGGAGGGAGCTAAGGAGTTTGCTG
CTGCTCTTACTGCTGAGCGGATAAAGACACCACCTAAACGCCCAGGGGGCCGCAGAAGAGGAAGACTTCC
GAATAACAGTAGCAGACCCAGCACCCCCACCATCAGTGTGCTGGAGTCAAAGGATACAGACAGTGACAGA
GAAGCAGGGACTGAAACTGGGGGAGAGAACAACGATAAAGAAGAAGAAGAGAAAAAAGATGAGACGTCCA
GCTCCTCTGAAGCAAATTCTCGGTGTCAAACACCAATAAAGATGAAGCCAAATATTGAACCTCCTGAGAA
TGTGGAGTGGAGTGGTGCTGAAGCCTCCATGTTTAGAGTCCTCATTGGTACTTACTACGATAACTTTTGT
GCCATTGCTAGGCTAATTGGGACCAAAACATGTAGACAGGTGTATGAGTTTAGAGTCAAGGAGTCCAGTA
TCATAGCACCTGTTCCCACTGAGGATGTAGACACTCCTCCAAGAAAGAAGAAAAGGAAACATCGGTTGTG
GGCTGCACACTGCAGAAAGATACAACTGAAAAAGGACGGCTCCTCTAACCATGTTTACAACTATCAACCC
TGTGACCATCCACGGCAGCCTTGTGACAGTTCGTGCCCTTGTGTGATAGCACAAAATTTTTGTGAAAAGT
TTTGTCAATGTAGTTCAGAGTGTCAAAACCGCTTTCCTGGATGTCGGTGCAAAGCACAATGCAACACCAA
ACAGTGTCCATGCTACCTGGCTGTCCGAGAGTGTGACCCTGACCTCTGTCTCACGTGTGGAGCTGCTGAC
CATTGGGACAGTAAAAATGTATCCTGTAAGAACTGTAGCATTCAGCGGGGCTCTAAAAAGCACTTACTGC
TGGCACCGTCTGATGTGGCAGGCTGGGGCATCTTTATCAAAGATCCTGTACAAAAAAATGAATTCATCTC
AGAATACTGTGGGGAGATTATTTCTCAGGATGAAGCAGACAGAAGAGGAAAAGTGTATGACAAATACATG
TGCAGCTTTCTGTTCAACTTGAACAATGATTTTGTGGTGGATGCAACCCGAAAGGGCAACAAAATTCGTT
TTGCTAATCATTCAGTAAATCCAAACTGCTATGCAAAAGTTATGATGGTTAATGGTGACCACAGGATAGG
CATCTTTGCTAAGAGGGCTATCCAGACTGGTGAAGAGTTGTTTTTTGATTACAGATACAGCCAGGCTGAT
GCCCTGAAGTATGTGGGCATCGAACGAGAAATGGAAATCCCTTGACTCGAGGTTAACGAATTCTACCGGG
TAGGGGAGGCGCTTTTCCCAAGGCAGTCTGGAGCATGCGCTTTAGCAGCCCCGCTGGGCACTTGGCGCTA
CACAAGTGGCCTCTGGCCTCGCACACATTCCACATCCACCGGTAGGCGCCAACCGGCTCCGTTCTTTGGT
GGCCCCTTCGCGCCACCTTCTACTCCTCCCCTAGTCAGGAAGTTCCCCCCCGCCCCGCAGCTCGCGTCGT
GCAGGACGTGACAAATGGAAGTAGCACGTCTCACTAGTCTCGTGCAGATGGACAGCACCGCTGAGCAATG
GAAGCGGGTAGGCCTTTGGGGCAGCGGCCAATAGCAGCTTTGCTCCTTCGCTTTCTGGGCTCAGAGGCTG
GGAAGGGGTGGGTCCGGGGGCGGGCTCAGGGGCGGGCTCAGGGGCGGGGCGGGCGCCCGAAGGTCCTCCG
GAGGCCCGGCATTCTGCACGCTTCAAAAGCGCACGTCTGCCGCGCTGTTCTCCTCTTCCTCATCTCCGGG
CCTTTCGACCTGCATCCCGCCACCATGAAAAAGCCTGAACTCACCGCGACGTCTGTCGAGAAGTTTCTGA
TCGAAAAGTTCGACAGCGTCTCCGACCTGATGCAGCTCTCGGAGGGCGAAGAATCTCGTGCTTTCAGCTT
CGATGTAGGAGGGCGTGGATATGTCCTGCGGGTAAATAGCTGCGCCGATGGTTTCTACAAAGATCGTTAT
GTTTATCGGCACTTTGCATCGGCCGCGCTCCCGATTCCGGAAGTGCTTGACATTGGGGAATTCAGCGAGA
GCCTGACCTATTGCATCTCCCGCCGTGCACAGGGTGTCACGTTGCAAGACCTGCCTGAAACCGAACTGCC
CGCTGTTCTGCAGCCGGTCGCGGAGGCCATGGATGCGATCGCTGCGGCCGATCTTAGCCAGACGAGCGGG
TTCGGCCCATTCGGACCGCAAGGAATCGGTCAATACACTACATGGCGTGATTTCATATGCGCGATTGCTG
ATCCCCATGTGTATCACTGGCAAACTGTGATGGACGACACCGTCAGTGCGTCCGTCGCGCAGGCTCTCGA
TGAGCTGATGCTTTGGGCCGAGGACTGCCCCGAAGTCCGGCACCTCGTGCACGCGGATTTCGGCTCCAAC
AATGTCCTGACGGACAATGGCCGCATAACAGCGGTCATTGACTGGAGCGAGGCGATGTTCGGGGATTCCC
AATACGAGGTCGCCAACATCTTCTTCTGGAGGCCGTGGTTGGCTTGTATGGAGCAGCAGACGCGCTACTT
CGAGCGGAGGCATCCGGAGCTTGCAGGATCGCCGCGGCTCCGGGCGTATATGCTCCGCATTGGTCTTGAC
CAACTCTATCAGAGCTTGGTTGACGGCAATTTCGATGATGCAGCTTGGGCGCAGGGTCGATGCGACGCAA
TCGTCCGATCCGGAGCCGGGACTGTCGGGCGTACACAAATCGCCCGCAGAAGCGCGGCCGTCTGGACCGA
TGGCTGTGTAGAAGTACTCGCCGATAGTGGAAACCGACGCCCCAGCACTCGTCCGAGGGCAAAGGAATAG
AGTAGATGCCGACCGAACAAGAGCTGATTTCGAGAACGCCTCAGCCAGCAACTCGCGCGAGCCTAGCAAG
GCAAATGCGAGAGAACGGCCTTACGCTTGGTGGCACAGTTCTCGTCCACAGTTCGCTAAGCTCGCTCGGC
TGGGTCGCGGGAGGGCCGGTCGCAGTGATTCAGGCCCTTCTGGATTGTGTTGGTCCCCAGGGCACGATTG
TCATGCCCACGCACTCGGGTGATCTGACTGATCCCGCAGATTGGAGATCGCCGCCCGTGCCTGCCGATTG
GGTGCAGATCCGTCGACCTGCAGCCAAGCTTATCGATAAAATAAAAGATTTTATTTAGTCTCCAGAAAAA
GGGGGGAATGAAAGACCCCACCTGTAGGTTTGGCAAGCTAGCTTAAGTAACGCCATTTTGCAAGGCATGG
AAAATACATAACTGAGAATAGAGAAGTTCAGATCAAGGTTAGGAACAGAGAGACAGCAGAATATGGGCCA
AACAGGATATCTGTGGTAAGCAGTTCCTGCCCCGGCTCAGGGCCAAGAACAGATGGTCCCCAGATGCGGT
CCCGCCCTCAGCAGTTTCTAGAGAACCATCAGATGTTTCCAGGGTGCCCCAAGGACCTGAAATGACCCTG
TGCCTTATTTGAACTAACCAATCAGTTCGCTTCTCGCTTCTGTTCGCGCGCTTCTGCTCCCCGAGCTCAA
TAAAAGAGCCCACAACCCCTCACTCGGCGCGCCAGTCCTCCGATAGACTGCGTCGCCCGGGTACCCGTGT
ATCCAATAAACCCTCTTGCAGTTGCATCCGACTTGTGGTCTCGCTGTTCCTTGGGAGGGTCTCCTCTGAG
TGATTGACTACCCGTCAGCGGGGGTCTTTCATGGGTAACAGTTTCTTGAAGTTGGAGAACAACATTCTGA
GGGTAGGAGTCGAATATTAAGTAATCCTGACTCAATTAGCCACTGTTTTGAATCCACATACTCCAATACT
CCTGAAATAGTTCATTATGGACAGCGCAGAAAGAGCTGGGGAGAATTGTGAAATTGTTATCCGCTCACAA
TTCCACACAACATACGAGCCGGAAGCATAAAGTGTAAAGCCTGGGGTGCCTAATGAGTGAGCTAACTCAC
ATTAATTGCGTTGCGCTCACTGCCCGCTTTCCAGTCGGGAAACCTGTCGTGCCAGCTGCATTAATGAATC
GGCCAACGCGCGGGGAGAGGCGGTTTGCGTATTGGGCGCTCTTCCGCTTCCTCGCTCACTGACTCGCTGC
GCTCGGTCGTTCGGCTGCGGCGAGCGGTATCAGCTCACTCAAAGGCGGTAATACGGTTATCCACAGAATC
AGGGGATAACGCAGGAAAGAACATGTGAGCAAAAGGCCAGCAAAAGGCCAGGAACCGTAAAAAGGCCGCG
TTGCTGGCGTTTTTCCATAGGCTCCGCCCCCCTGACGAGCATCACAAAAATCGACGCTCAAGTCAGAGGT
GGCGAAACCCGACAGGACTATAAAGATACCAGGCGTTTCCCCCTGGAAGCTCCCTCGTGCGCTCTCCTGT
TCCGACCCTGCCGCTTACCGGATACCTGTCCGCCTTTCTCCCTTCGGGAAGCGTGGCGCTTTCTCATAGC
TCACGCTGTAGGTATCTCAGTTCGGTGTAGGTCGTTCGCTCCAAGCTGGGCTGTGTGCACGAACCCCCCG
TTCAGCCCGACCGCTGCGCCTTATCCGGTAACTATCGTCTTGAGTCCAACCCGGTAAGACACGACTTATC
GCCACTGGCAGCAGCCACTGGTAACAGGATTAGCAGAGCGAGGTATGTAGGCGGTGCTACAGAGTTCTTG
AAGTGGTGGCCTAACTACGGCTACACTAGAAGAACAGTATTTGGTATCTGCGCTCTGCTGAAGCCAGTTA
CCTTCGGAAAAAGAGTTGGTAGCTCTTGATCCGGCAAACAAACCACCGCTGGTAGCGGTGGTTTTTTTGT
TTGCAAGCAGCAGATTACGCGCAGAAAAAAAGGATCTCAAGAAGATCCTTTGATCTTTTCTACGGGGTCT
GACGCTCAGTGGAACGAAAACTCACGTTAAGGGATTTTGGTCATGAGATTATCAAAAAGGATCTTCACCT
AGATCCTTTTAAATTAAAAATGAAGTTTTAAATCAATCTAAAGTATATATGAGTAAACTTGGTCTGACAG
TTACCAATGCTTAATCAGTGAGGCACCTATCTCAGCGATCTGTCTATTTCGTTCATCCATAGTTGCCTGA
CTCCCCGTCGTGTAGATAACTACGATACGGGAGGGCTTACCATCTGGCCCCAGTGCTGCAATGATACCGC
GAGACCCACGCTCACCGGCTCCAGATTTATCAGCAATAAACCAGCCAGCCGGAAGGGCCGAGCGCAGAAG
TGGTCCTGCAACTTTATCCGCCTCCATCCAGTCTATTAATTGTTGCCGGGAAGCTAGAGTAAGTAGTTCG
CCAGTTAATAGTTTGCGCAACGTTGTTGCCATTGCTACAGGCATCGTGGTGTCACGCTCGTCGTTTGGTA
TGGCTTCATTCAGCTCCGGTTCCCAACGATCAAGGCGAGTTACATGATCCCCCATGTTGTGCAAAAAAGC
GGTTAGCTCCTTCGGTCCTCCGATCGTTGTCAGAAGTAAGTTGGCCGCAGTGTTATCACTCATGGTTATG
GCAGCACTGCATAATTCTCTTACTGTCATGCCATCCGTAAGATGCTTTTCTGTGACTGGTGAGTACTCAA
CCAAGTCATTCTGAGAATAGTGTATGCGGCGACCGAGTTGCTCTTGCCCGGCGTCAATACGGGATAATAC
CGCGCCACATAGCAGAACTTTAAAAGTGCTCATCATTGGAAAACGTTCTTCGGGGCGAAAACTCTCAAGG
ATCTTACCGCTGTTGAGATCCAGTTCGATGTAACCCACTCGTGCACCCAACTGATCTTCAGCATCTTTTA
CTTTCACCAGCGTTTCTGGGTGAGCAAAAACAGGAAGGCAAAATGCCGCAAAAAAGGGAATAAGGGCGAC
ACGGAAATGTTGAATACTCATACTCTTCCTTTTTCAATATTATTGAAGCATTTATCAGGGTTATTGTCTC
ATGAGCGGATACATATTTGAATGTATTTAGAAAAATAAACAAATAGGGGTTCCGCGCACATTTCCCCGAA
AAGTGCCACCTGACGTCTAAGAAACCATTATTATCATGACATTAACCTATAAAAATAGGCGTATCACGAG
GCCCTTTCGTCTCGCGCGTTTCGGTGATGACGGTGAAAACCTCTGACACATGCAGCTCCCGGAGACGGTC
ACAGCTTGTCTGTAAGCGGATGCCGGGAGCAGACAAGCCCGTCAGGGCGCGTCAGCGGGTGTTGGCGGGT
GTCGGGGCTGGCTTAACTATGCGGCATCAGAGCAGATTGTACTGAGAGTGCACCATATGCGGTGTGAAAT
ACCGCACAGATGCGTAAGGAGAAAATACCGCATCAGGCGCCATTCGCCATTCAGGCTGCGCAACTGTTGG
GAAGGGCGATCGGTGCGGGCCTCTTCGCTATTACGCCAGCTGGCGAAAGGGGGATGTGCTGCAAGGCGAT
TAAGTTGGGTAACGCCAGGGTTTTCCCAGTCACGACGTTGTAAAACGACGGCGCAAGGAATGGTGCATGC
AAGGAGATGGCGCCCAACAGTCCCCCGGCCACGGGGCCTGCCACCATACCCACGCCGAAACAAGCGCTCA
TGAGCCCGAAGTGGCGAGCCCGATCTTCCCCATCGGTGATGTCGGCGATATAGGCGCCAGCAACCGCACC
TGTGGCGCCGGTGATGCCGGCCACGATGCGTCCGGCGTAGAGGCGATTAGTCCAATTTGTTAAAGACAGG
ATATCAGTGGTCCAGGCTCTAGTTTTGACTCAACAATATCACCAGCTGAAGCCTATAGAGTACGAGCCAT
AGATAAAATAAAAGATTTTATTTAGTCTCCAGAAAAAGGGGGGAATGAAAGACCCCACCTGTAGGTTTGG
CAAGCTAGCTTAAGTAACGCCATTTTGCAAGGCATGGAAAATACATAACTGAGAATAGAGAAGTTCAGAT
CAAGGTTAGGAACAGAGAGACAGCAGAATATGGGCCAAACAGGATATCTGTGGTAAGCAGTTCCTGCCCC
GGCTCAGGGCCAAGAACAGATGGTCCCCAGATGCGGTCCCGCCCTCAGCAGTTTCTAGAGAACCATCAGA
TGTTTCCAGGGTGCCCCAAGGACCTGAAATGACCCTGTGCCTTATTTGAACTAACCAATCAGTTCGCTTC
TCGCTTCTGTTCGCGCGCTTCTGCTCCCCGAGCTCAATAAAAGAGCCCACAACCCCTCACTCGGCGCGCC
AGTCCTCCGATAGACTGCGTCGCCCGGGTACCCGTATTCCCAATAAAGCCTCTTGCTGTTTGCATCCGAA
TCGTGGACTCGCTGATCCTTGGGAGGGTCTCCTCAGATTGATTGACTGCCCACCTCGGGGGTCTTTCATT
TGGAGGTTCCACCGAGATTTGGAGACCCCTGCCCAGGGACCACCGACCCCCCCGCCGGGAGGTAAGCTGG
CCAGCGGTCGTTTCGTGTCTGTCTCTGTCTTTGTGCGTGTTTGTGCCGGCATCTAATGTTTGCGCCTGCG
TCTGTACTAGTTAGCTAACTAGCTCTGTATCTGGCGGACCCGTGGTGGAACTGACGAGTTCTGAACACCC
GGCCGCAACCCTGGGAGACGTCCCAGGGACTTTGGGGGCCGTTTTTGTGGCCCGACCTGAGGAAGGGAGT
CGATGTGGAATCCGACCCCGTCAGGATATGTGGTTCTGGTAGGAGACGAGAACCTAAAACAGTTCCCGCC
TCCGTCTGAATTTTTGCTTTCGGTTTGGAACCGAAGCCGCGCGTCTTGTCTGCTGCAGCGCTGCAGCATC
GTTCTGTGTTGTCTCTGTCTGACTGTGTTTCTGTATTTGTCTGAAAATTAG
Features (pLannotate 1.2.2; 21 found; start..end, strand, type, name):
      1..417     +  CDS            gag (truncated): truncated Moloney murine leukemia virus (MMLV) gag gene lacking the start codon
    444..464     +  CDS            FLAG (fragment): FLAG® epitope tag, followed by an enterokinase cleavage site
    465..2702    +  CDS            Ezh2: EZH2_MOUSE - Also known as Enx1h. Experimental evidence at protein level: Swiss-Prot protein existence level 1. Polycomb group (PcG) protein. Catalytic subunit of the PRC2/EED-EZH2 complex, which methylates (H3K9me) and 'Lys-27' (H3K27me) of histone H3, leading to transcriptional repression of the affected target gene. Able to mono-, di- and trimethylate 'Lys-27' of histone H3 to form H3K27me1, H3K27me2 and H3K27me3, respectively. Displays a preference for substrates with less methylation, loses activity when progressively more methyl groups are incorporated into H3K27, H3K27me0 > H3K27me1 > H
   2728..3227    +  promoter       PGK promoter: mouse phosphoglycerate kinase 1 promoter
   3245..4270    +  CDS            HygR: aminoglycoside phosphotransferase from E. coli; aph(4)-Ia; confers resistance to hygromycin
   4288..4566    +  CDS            yokD (fragment): YOKD_BACSU - Experimental evidence at protein level: Swiss-Prot protein existence level 1. May contribute to antibiotic resistance. From Bacillus subtilis (strain 168).
   4628..5142    +  LTR            3' LTR: 3' long terminal repeat from murine embryonic stem cell virus
   5304..5320    -  protein_bind   lac operator: The lac repressor binds to the lac operator to inhibit transcription in E. coli. This inhibition can be relieved by adding lactose or isopropyl-β-D-thiogalactopyranoside (IPTG). lac repressor encoded by lacI
   5328..5358    -  promoter       lac promoter: promoter for the E. coli lac operon
   5373..5394    -  protein_bind   CAP binding site: CAP binding activates transcription in the presence of cAMP. E. coli catabolite activator protein
   5407..5499    -  CDS            lacI (fragment): lac repressor; lacI; The lac repressor binds to the lac operator to inhibit transcription in E. coli. This inhibition can be relieved by adding lactose or isopropyl-β-D-thiogalactopyranoside (IPTG).
   5682..6270    -  rep_origin     ori: high-copy-number ColE1/pMB1/pBR322/pUC origin of replication
   6441..7301    -  CDS            AmpR: β-lactamase; bla; confers resistance to ampicillin, carbenicillin, and related antibiotics
   7302..7406    -  promoter       AmpR promoter: bla
   7501..7536    +  CDS            rop (fragment): Rop protein, which maintains plasmids at low copy number; rop
   7638..7737    +  misc_feature   bom (fragment): basis of mobility region from pBR322
   7743..7892    -  CDS            lacZα (fragment): LacZα fragment of β-galactosidase; lacZ fragment
   7892..8093    -  CDS            TcR (fragment): tetracycline efflux protein; tet; confers resistance to tetracycline
   8094..8192    +  CDS            env (fragment): murine leukemia virus gPr80 envelope polyprotein precursor; env; proteolytically cleaved into gp70SU and p15TM subunits
   8234..8750    +  LTR            5' LTR: 5' long terminal repeat from murine embryonic stem cell virus
   8814..9155    +  misc_feature   MESV Ψ: packaging signal of murine embryonic stem cell virus
