[The description below was written by a language model from this plasmid's Addgene catalogue record and pLannotate feature annotations shown in this document.]
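Description:
MSCVhygro-F-Ezh2 is a gammaretroviral expression vector built on the MSCV hygro backbone for stable delivery of mouse Ezh2 into mammalian cells. The full sequence is about 9.2 kb, consistent with a roughly 7 kb backbone plus a 2.2 kb insert. In bacteria it is maintained as a high-copy plasmid through a ColE1/pUC-type origin and selected with ampicillin via the β-lactamase gene. The rest of the bacterial backbone contains only annotated remnants of earlier cloning vectors (fragments of lacI, lacZα, rop, bom and TcR, plus a lac promoter/operator region). These do not appear to have any function in the construct.

The proviral portion is flanked by 5' and 3' long terminal repeats from murine embryonic stem cell virus. The 5' LTR is followed by the MESV Ψ packaging signal and a truncated gag region lacking its start codon, which together allow the transcript to be packaged into virions when the viral proteins are supplied in trans by packaging cells. The record lists no separate promoter upstream of the insert, so the 5' LTR is expected to drive the Ezh2 coding sequence, which carries an N-terminal FLAG epitope for detection or immunoprecipitation. The insert was derived from an MGC cDNA clone. Ezh2 is the catalytic subunit of the Polycomb PRC2 complex and methylates histone H3 at lysine 27 to repress target genes. Downstream, an internal mouse PGK promoter drives the hygromycin resistance gene, so transduced cells can be selected with hygromycin. A short yokD-like fragment annotated after HygR is probably a homology-based hit rather than a functional element.

The associated publication studied Ezh2-mediated repression of Wnt genes during adipogenesis, which suggests use for ectopic or rescue expression of tagged Ezh2 in cultured cells.
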