Addgene plasmid #24926: MSCVhygro-F-Ezh2
Depositing lab: Kai Ge. Depositing organization: National Institute of Diabetes & Digestive & Kidney Diseases (NIDDK). Publication: Histone H3K27 methyltransferase Ezh2 represses Wnt genes to facilitate adipogenesis. Wang L, Jin Q, Lee JE, Su IH, Ge K. Proc Natl Acad Sci U S A. 2010 Apr 20. 107(16):7317-22. 10.1073/pnas.1000031107 PubMed 20368440.
Backbone
  Vector backbone: MSCV hygro
  Backbone size w/o insert (bp): 7000
  Vector type: Mammalian Expression, Retroviral
  Selectable markers: Hygromycin
Growth in bacteria
  Bacterial resistance: Ampicillin, 100 μg/mL
  Growth temperature: 37°C
  Growth strain: DH5alpha
  Copy number: High Copy
Gene/Insert
  Gene/Insert name: Ezh2
  Species: M. musculus (mouse)
  Insert size (bp): 2200
  Entrez Gene: Ezh2 (a.k.a. Enx-1, Enx1h, KMT6, mKIAA4065)
  Tag / fusion protein: FLAG (N terminal on insert)
  Cloning method: Restriction Enzyme
  Sequencing primers: 5′ pLXSN 5'; 3′ MSCV-Rev
Resource information
  A portion of this plasmid was derived from a plasmid made by: MGC clone BC016391
Terms and licenses: Academic/Nonprofit Terms; Industry Terms: Not Available to Industry
How to cite: MSCVhygro-F-Ezh2 was a gift from Kai Ge (Addgene plasmid # 24926 ; http://n2t.net/addgene:24926 ; RRID:Addgene_24926)
