>Addgene plasmid #24926 | MSCVhygro-F-Ezh2 | addgene partial sequence | sequence record 55485 | pLXSN5 5'-CCCTTGAACCTCCTCGTTCGACC-3'
CAGCCCTCACTCCTTCTCTAGGCGCCGGAATTAGATCCTGGCCACCATGGACTACAAGGACGACGATGAC
AAGATGGGCCAGACTGGGAAGAAATCTGAGAAGGGACCGGTTTGTTGGCGGAAGCGTGTAAAATCAGAGT
ACATGAGACTGAGACAGCTCAAGAGGTTCAGAAGAGCTGATGAAGTAAAGACTATGTTTAGTTCCAATCG
TCAGAAAATTTTGGAAAGAACTGAAACCTTAAACCAAGAGTGGAAGCAGCGGAGGATACAGCCTGTGCAC
ATCATGACTTCTGTGAGCTCATTGCGCGGGACTAGGGAGTGTTCAGTCACCAGTGACTTGGATTTTCCAG
CACAAGTCATCCCGTTAAAGACCCTGAATGCAGTCGCCTCGGTGCCTATAATGTACTCTTGGTCGCCCTT
ACAACAGAATTTTATGGTGGAAGACGAAACTGTCTTACATAACATTCCTTACATGGGGGATGAAGTTCTG
GATCAGGACGGCACTTTCATTGAAGAACTAATAAAAAATTATGATGGAAAAGTGCATGGTGACAGAGAAT
GTGGATTTATAAATGATGAAATTTTTGTGGAGTTGGTAAATGCTCTTGGTCAATATAATGATGATGATGA
TGACGATGATGGAGATGATCCAGATGAAAGAGAAGAAAAACAGAAAGATCTAGAGGATAATCGAGATGAT
AAAGAAACTTGCCCACCTCGGAAATTTCCTGCTGATAAAATATTTGAAGCCATTTCCTCAATGTTTCCAG
ATAAGGGCACCGCAGAAGAACTGAAGGAAAAATATAAAGAACTCACGGAGCAGCAGCTCCCAGGTGCTCT
GCCTCCTGAATGTACTCCAAACATCGATGGACCAAATGCCAAATCTGTTCAGAGGGAGCAAAGCTTGCAT
TCATTTCATACGCTCTTCTGTCGACGATGTTTT
